>Addgene plasmid #54580 | mDsRed-N1 | depositor partial sequence | sequence record 84977 | insert sequence
CCAAGTCTCCACCCCATTGACGTCAATGGGAGTTTGTTTGGCACCAAAATCAACGGGACTTTCCAAAATG
TCGTAACAACTCCGCCCCATTGACGCAAATGGGCGGTAGGCGTGTACGGTGGGAGGTCTATATAAGCAGA
GCTGGTTTAGTGAACCGTCAGATCCGCTAGCGCTACCGGACTCAGATCTCGAGCTCAAGCTTCGAATTCT
GCAGTCGACGGTACCGCGGGCCCGGGATCCACCGGTCGCCACCATGGACAACACCGAGGACGTCATCAAG
GAGTTCATGCAGTTCAAGGTGCGCATGGAGGGCTCCGTGAACGGCCACTACTTCGAGATCGAGGGCGAGG
GCGAGGGCAAGCCCTACGAGGGCACCCAGACCGCCAAGCTGCAGGTGACCAAGGGCGGCCCCCTGCCCTT
CGCCTGGGACATCCTGTCCCCCCAGTTCCAGTACGGCTCCAAGGCCTACGTGAAGCACCCCGCCGACATC
CCCGACTACATGAAGCTGTCCTTCCCCGAGGGCTTCACCTGGGAGCGCTCCATGAACTTCGAGGACGGCG
GCGTGGTGGAGGTGCAGCAGGACTCCTCCCTGCAGGACGGCACCTTCATCTACAAGGTGAAGTTCAAGGG
CGTGAACTTCCCCGCCGACGGCCCCGTAATGCAGAAGAAGACTGCCGGCTGGGAGCCCTCCACCGAGAAG
CTGTACCCCCAGGACGGCGTGCTGAAGGGCGAGATCTCCCACGCCCTGAAGCTGAAGGACGGCGGCCACT
ACACCTGCGACTTCAAGACCGTGTACAAGGCCAAGAAGCCCGTGCAGCTGCCCGGCAACCACTACGTGGA
CTCCAAGCTGGACATCACCAACCACAACGAGGACTACACCGTGGTGGAGCAGTACGAGCACGCCGAGGCC
CGCCACTCCGGCTCCCAGTAAGCGGCCGCGACTCTAGATCATAATCAGCCATACCACATTTGTAGAGGTT
TTACTTGCTTTAAAAAACCTCCCACACCTCCCCCTGAACCTGAAACATAAAATGAATGCAATTGTTGTTG
TTAACTTGTTTATTGCAGCTTATAATGGTTACAAATAAAGCAATAGCATCACAATTTCACAATAAAGCAT
TTTTTTCACTGCATTC
