>Addgene plasmid #54580 | mDsRed-N1 | addgene partial sequence | sequence record 89728 | CMV-F 5'-CGCAAATGGGCGGTAGGCGTG-3'
GTGAACCGTCAGATCCGCTAGCGCTACCGGACTCAGATCTCGAGCTCAAGCTTCGAATTCTGCAGTCGAC
GGTACCGCGGGCCCGGGATCCACCGGTCGCCACCATGGACAACACCGAGGACGTCATCAAGGAGTTCATG
CAGTTCAAGGTGCGCATGGAGGGCTCCGTGAACGGCCACTACTTCGAGATCGAGGGCGAGGGCGAGGGCA
AGCCCTACGAGGGCACCCAGACCGCCAAGCTGCAGGTGACCAAGGGCGGCCCCCTGCCCTTCGCCTGGGA
CATCCTGTCCCCCCAGTTCCAGTACGGCTCCAAGGCCTACGTGAAGCACCCCGCCGACATCCCCGACTAC
ATGAAGCTGTCCTTCCCCGAGGGCTTCACCTGGGAGCGCTCCATGAACTTCGAGGACGGCGGCGTGGTGG
AGGTGCAGCAGGACTCCTCCCTGCAGGACGGCACCTTCATCTACAAGGTGAAGTTCAAGGGCGTGAACTT
CCCCGCCGACGGCCCCGTAATGCAGAAGAAGACTGCCGGCTGGGAGCCCTCCACCGAGAAGCTGTACCCC
CAGGACGGCGTGCTGAAGGGCGAGATCTCCCACGCCCTGAAGCTGAAGGACGGCGGCCACTACACCTGCG
ACTTCAAGACCGTGTACAAGGCCAAGAAGCCCGTGCAGCTGCCCGGCAACCACTACGTGGACTCCAAGCT
GGACATCACCAACCACAACGAGGACTACACCGTGGTGGAGCAGTACGAGCACGCCGAGGCCCGCCACTCC
GGCTCCCAGTAAGCGGCCGCGACTCTAGATCATAATCAGCCATACCACATTTGTAGAGGTTTTACTTGCT
TTAA
