[The description below was written by a language model from this plasmid's Addgene catalogue record.]
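Description:
mDsRed-N1 is an empty mammalian expression backbone of about 4.75 kb, designed for building fusions to the monomeric red fluorescent protein mDsRed. It follows the "N1" cloning-vector layout, in which the fluorescent protein coding sequence sits downstream of the cloning site. A gene of interest inserted in frame is therefore expressed with mDsRed attached to its C terminus. The record lists no insert, so as supplied the plasmid carries only the fluorescent protein tag on the backbone. The recorded spectral properties are an excitation maximum of 557 nm and an emission maximum of 585 nm, which places the reporter in the orange-red range.

In bacteria the plasmid is maintained at high copy number under kanamycin selection. In mammalian cells the neomycin resistance marker allows selection with G418, for example to obtain stably expressing lines. The record gives no feature table and does not state the promoter driving expression, the polyadenylation signal, the origin of replication or the composition of the cloning site, so these details cannot be confirmed here.

The vector is typically used to tag a protein of interest at its C terminus so that its subcellular localization and dynamics can be followed by fluorescence microscopy. It can also serve as a red fluorescent counterpart to fusions made with spectrally distinct fluorescent proteins in multicolour imaging.
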