Addgene plasmid #54580: mDsRed-N1
Purpose: (Empty Backbone) Localization: N1 Cloning Vector, Excitation: 557, Emission: 585
Depositing lab: Michael Davidson. Depositing organization: Florida State University, Tallahassee.
Backbone
  Vector backbone: mDsRed-N1
  Backbone size (bp): 4750
  Vector type: Mammalian Expression
  Selectable markers: Neomycin (select with G418)
  Tag / fusion protein: mDsRed (C terminal on backbone)
Growth in bacteria
  Bacterial resistance: Kanamycin, 50 μg/mL
  Growth temperature: 37°C
  Growth strain: DH5alpha
  Copy number: High Copy
Gene/Insert
  Gene/Insert name: None
  Tag / fusion protein: mDsRed (C terminal on backbone)
Terms and licenses: Academic/Nonprofit Terms; Industry Terms: Not Available to Industry
Depositor comments: . Excitation = 557; Emission = 585
How to cite: mDsRed-N1 was a gift from Michael Davidson (Addgene plasmid # 54580 ; http://n2t.net/addgene:54580 ; RRID:Addgene_54580)
